>Addgene plasmid #193607 | pXPR_003 sgINTS12 guide 2 | addgene full sequence | sequence record 380094 | Addgene NGS Result
TAACAAATTGGCTGTGGTATATAAAATTATTCATAATGATAGTAGGAGGCTTGGTAGGTTTAAGAATAGT
TTTTGCTGTACTTTCTATAGTGAATAGAGTTAGGCAGGGATATTCACCATTATCGTTTCAGACCCACCTC
CCAACCCCGAGGGGACCCAGAGAGGGCCTATTTCCCATGATTCCTTCATATTTGCATATACGATACAAGG
CTGTTAGAGAGATAATTAGAATTAATTTGACTGTAAACACAAAGATATTAGTACAAAATACGTGACGTAG
AAAGTAATAATTTCTTGGGTAGTTTGCAGTTTTAAAATTATGTTTTAAAATGGACTATCATATGCTTACC
GTAACTTGAAAGTATTTCGATTTCTTGGCTTTATATATCTTGTGGAAAGGACGAAACACCGCCGAGATTG
TCATAAACCCCGTTTTAGAGCTAGAAATAGCAAGTTAAAATAAGGCTAGTCCGTTATCAACTTGAAAAAG
TGGCACCGAGTCGGTGCTTTTTTAAGCTTGGCGTAACTAGATCTTGAGACAAATGGCAGTATTCATCCAC
AATTTTAAAAGAAAAGGGGGGATTGGGGGGTACAGTGCAGGGGAAAGAATAGTAGACATAATAGCAACAG
ACATACAAACTAAAGAATTACAAAAACAAATTACAAAAATTCAAAATTTTCGGGTTTATTACAGGGACAG
CAGAGATCCACTTTGGCGCCGGCTCGAGGGGGCCCGGGTGCAAAGATGGATAAAGTTTTAAACAGAGAGG
AATCTTTGCAGCTAATGGACCTTCTAGGTCTTGAAAGGAGTGGGAATTGGCTCCGGTGCCCGTCAGTGGG
CAGAGCGCACATCGCCCACAGTCCCCGAGAAGTTGGGGGGAGGGGTCGGCAATTGATCCGGTGCCTAGAG
AAGGTGGCGCGGGGTAAACTGGGAAAGTGATGTCGTGTACTGGCTCCGCCTTTTTCCCGAGGGTGGGGGA
GAACCGTATATAAGTGCAGTAGTCGCCGTGAACGTTCTTTTTCGCAACGGGTTTGCCGCCAGAACACAGG
TAAGTGCCGTGTGTGGTTCCCGCGGGCCTGGCCTCTTTACGGGTTATGGCCCTTGCGTGCCTTGAATTAC
TTCCACCTGGCTGCAGTACGTGATTCTTGATCCCGAGCTTCGGGTTGGAAGTGGGTGGGAGAGTTCGAGG
CCTTGCGCTTAAGGAGCCCCTTCGCCTCGTGCTTGAGTTGAGGCCTGGCCTGGGCGCTGGGGCCGCCGCG
TGCGAATCTGGTGGCACCTTCGCGCCTGTCTCGCTGCTTTCGATAAGTCTCTAGCCATTTAAAATTTTTG
ATGACCTGCTGCGACGCTTTTTTTCTGGCAAGATAGTCTTGTAAATGCGGGCCAAGATCTGCACACTGGT
ATTTCGGTTTTTGGGGCCGCGGGCGGCGACGGGGCCCGTGCGTCCCAGCGCACATGTTCGGCGAGGCGGG
GCCTGCGAGCGCGGCCACCGAGAATCGGACGGGGGTAGTCTCAAGCTGGCCGGCCTGCTCTGGTGCCTGG
CCTCGCGCCGCCGTGTATCGCCCCGCCCTGGGCGGCAAGGCTGGCCCGGTCGGCACCAGTTGCGTGAGCG
GAAAGATGGCCGCTTCCCGGCCCTGCTGCAGGGAGCTCAAAATGGAGGACGCGGCGCTCGGGAGAGCGGG
CGGGTGAGTCACCCACACAAAGGAAAAGGGCCTTTCCGTCCTCAGCCGTCGCTTCATGTGACTCCACGGA
GTACCGGGCGCCGTCCAGGCACCTCGATTAGTTCTCGAGCTTTTGGAGTACGTCGTCTTTAGGTTGGGGG
GAGGGGTTTTATGCGATGGAGTTTCCCCACACTGAGTGGGTGGAGACTGAAGTTAGGCCAGCTTGGCACT
TGATGTAATTCTCCTTGGAATTTGCCCTTTTTGAGTTTGGATCTTGGTTCATTCTCAAGCCTCAGACAGT
GGTTCAAAGTTTTTTTCTTCCATTTCAGGTGTCGTGACGTACGGCCACCATGACCGAGTACAAGCCCACG
GTGCGCCTCGCCACCCGCGACGACGTCCCCAGGGCCGTACGCACCCTCGCCGCCGCGTTCGCCGACTACC
CCGCCACGCGCCACACCGTCGATCCGGACCGCCACATCGAGCGGGTCACCGAGCTGCAAGAACTCTTCCT
CACGCGCGTCGGGCTCGACATCGGCAAGGTGTGGGTCGCGGACGACGGCGCCGCCGTGGCGGTCTGGACC
ACGCCGGAGAGCGTCGAAGCGGGGGCGGTGTTCGCCGAGATCGGCCCGCGCATGGCCGAGTTGAGCGGTT
CCCGGCTGGCCGCGCAGCAACAGATGGAAGGCCTCCTGGCGCCGCACCGGCCCAAGGAGCCCGCGTGGTT
CCTGGCCACCGTCGGAGTCTCGCCCGACCACCAGGGCAAGGGTCTGGGCAGCGCCGTCGTGCTCCCCGGA
GTGGAGGCGGCCGAGCGCGCCGGGGTGCCCGCCTTCCTGGAGACCTCCGCGCCCCGCAACCTCCCCTTCT
ACGAGCGGCTCGGCTTCACCGTCACCGCCGACGTCGAGGTGCCCGAAGGACCGCGCACCTGGTGCATGAC
CCGCAAGCCCGGTGCCTGAACGCGTTAAGTCGACAATCAACCTCTGGATTACAAAATTTGTGAAAGATTG
ACTGGTATTCTTAACTATGTTGCTCCTTTTACGCTATGTGGATACGCTGCTTTAATGCCTTTGTATCATG
CTATTGCTTCCCGTATGGCTTTCATTTTCTCCTCCTTGTATAAATCCTGGTTGCTGTCTCTTTATGAGGA
GTTGTGGCCCGTTGTCAGGCAACGTGGCGTGGTGTGCACTGTGTTTGCTGACGCAACCCCCACTGGTTGG
GGCATTGCCACCACCTGTCAGCTCCTTTCCGGGACTTTCGCTTTCCCCCTCCCTATTGCCACGGCGGAAC
TCATCGCCGCCTGCCTTGCCCGCTGCTGGACAGGGGCTCGGCTGTTGGGCACTGACAATTCCGTGGTGTT
GTCGGGGAAATCATCGTCCTTTCCTTGGCTGCTCGCCTGTGTTGCCACCTGGATTCTGCGCGGGACGTCC
TTCTGCTACGTCCCTTCGGCCCTCAATCCAGCGGACCTTCCTTCCCGCGGCCTGCTGCCGGCTCTGCGGC
CTCTTCCGCGTCTTCGCCTTCGCCCTCAGACGAGTCGGATCTCCCTTTGGGCCGCCTCCCCGCGTCGACT
TTAAGACCAATGACTTACAAGGCAGCTGTAGATCTTAGCCACTTTTTAAAAGAAAAGGGGGGACTGGAAG
GGCTAATTCACTCCCAACGAAGACAAGATCTGCTTTTTGCTTGTACTGGGTCTCTCTGGTTAGACCAGAT
CTGAGCCTGGGAGCTCTCTGGCTAACTAGGGAACCCACTGCTTAAGCCTCAATAAAGCTTGCCTTGAGTG
CTTCAAGTAGTGTGTGCCCGTCTGTTGTGTGACTCTGGTAACTAGAGATCCCTCAGACCCTTTTAGTCAG
TGTGGAAAATCTCTAGCAGTACGTATAGTAGTTCATGTCATCTTATTATTCAGTATTTATAACTTGCAAA
GAAATGAATATCAGAGAGTGAGAGGAACTTGTTTATTGCAGCTTATAATGGTTACAAATAAAGCAATAGC
ATCACAAATTTCACAAATAAAGCATTTTTTTCACTGCATTCTAGTTGTGGTTTGTCCAAACTCATCAATG
TATCTTATCATGTCTGGCTCTAGCTATCCCGCCCCTAACTCCGCCCATCCCGCCCCTAACTCCGCCCAGT
TCCGCCCATTCTCCGCCCCATGGCTGACTAATTTTTTTTATTTATGCAGAGGCCGAGGCCGCCTCGGCCT
CTGAGCTATTCCAGAAGTAGTGAGGAGGCTTTTTTGGAGGCCTAGGGACGTACCCAATTCGCCCTATAGT
GAGTCGTATTACGCGCGCTCACTGGCCGTCGTTTTACAACGTCGTGACTGGGAAAACCCTGGCGTTACCC
AACTTAATCGCCTTGCAGCACATCCCCCTTTCGCCAGCTGGCGTAATAGCGAAGAGGCCCGCACCGATCG
CCCTTCCCAACAGTTGCGCAGCCTGAATGGCGAATGGG
[124 nt withheld, positions 4099-4222]
C
[91 nt withheld, positions 4224-4314]
A
[49 nt withheld, positions 4316-4364]
CCTTTGACGTTGGAGTCCACGTTCTTT
[37 nt withheld, positions 4392-4428]
ACCCTATCTCGGTCTATTCTTTTGATTTATAAGGGATTTTGCCGATTTCGGCCTATTGGTTAAAAAATGA
GCTGATTTAACAAAAATTTAACGCGAATTTTAACAAAATATTAACGCTTACAATTTAGGTGGCACTTTTC
GGGGAAATGTGCGCGGAACCCCTATTTGTTTATTTTTCTAAATACATTCAAATATGTATCCGCTCATGAG
ACAATAACCCTGATAAATGCTTCAATAATATTGAAAAAGGAAGAGTATGAGTATTCAACATTTCCGTGTC
GCCCTTATTCCCTTTTTTGCGGCATTTTGCCTTCCTGTTTTTGCTCACCCAGAAACGCTGGTGAAAGTAA
AAGATGCTGAAGATCAGTTGGGTGCACGAGTGGGTTACATCGAACTGGATCTCAACAGCGGTAAGATCCT
TGAGAGTTTTCGCCCCGAAGAACGTTTTCCAATGATGAGCACTTTTAAAGTTCTGCTATGTGGCGCGGTA
TTATCCCGTATTGACGCCGGGCAAGAGCAACTCGGTCGCCGCATACACTATTCTCAGAATGACTTGGTTG
AGTACTCACCAGTCACAGAAAAGCATCTTACGGATGGCATGACAGTAAGAGAATTATGCAGTGCTGCCAT
AACCATGAGTGATAACACTGCGGCCAACTTACTTCTGACAACGATCGGAGGACCGAAGGAGCTAACCGCT
TTTTTGCACAACATGGGGGATCATGTAACTCGCCTTGATCGTTGGGAACCGGAGCTGAATGAAGCCATAC
CAAACGACGAGCGTGACACCACGATGCCTGTAGCAATGGCAACAACGTTGCGCAAACTATTAACTGGCGA
ACTACTTACTCTAGCTTCCCGGCAACAATTAATAGACTGGATGGAGGCGGATAAAGTTGCAGGACCACTT
CTGCGCTCGGCCCTTCCGGCTGGCTGGTTTATTGCTGATAAATCTGGAGCCGGTGAGCGTGGGTCTCGCG
GTATCATTGCAGCACTGGGGCCAGATGGTAAGCCCTCCCGTATCGTAGTTATCTACACGACGGGGAGTCA
GGCAACTATGGATGAACGAAATAGACAGATCGCTGAGATAGGTGCCTCACTGATTAAGCATTGGTAACTG
TCAGACCAAGTTTACTCATATATACTTTAGATTGATTTAAAACTTCATTTTTAATTTAAAAGGATCTAGG
TGAAGATCCTTTTTGATAATCTCATGACCAAAATCCCTTAACGTGAGTTTTCGTTCCACTGAGCGTCAGA
CCCCGTAGAAAAGATCAAAGGATCTTCTTGAGATCCTTTTTTTCTGCGCGTAATCTGCTGCTTGCAAACA
AAAAAACCACCGCTACCAGCGGTGGTTTGTTTGCCGGATCAAGAGCTACCAACTCTTTTTCCGAAGGTAA
CTGGCTTCAGCAGAGCGCAGATACCAAATACTGTTCTTCTAGTGTAGCCGTAGTTAGGCCACCACTTCAA
GAACTCTGTAGCACCGCCTACATACCTCGCTCTGCTAATCCTGTTACCAGTGGCTGCTGCCAGTGGCGAT
AAGTCGTGTCTTACCGGGTTGGACTCAAGACGATAGTTACCGGATAAGGCGCAGCGGTCGGGCTGAACGG
GGGGTTCGTGCACACAGCCCAGCTTGGAGCGAACGACCTACACCGAACTGAGATACCTACAGCGTGAGCT
ATGAGAAAGCGCCACGCTTCCCGAAGGGAGAAAGGCGGACAGGTATCCGGTAAGCGGCAGGGTCGGAACA
GGAGAGCGCACGAGGGAGCTTCCAGGGGGAAACGCCTGGTATCTTTATAGTCCTGTCGGGTTTCGCCACC
TCTGACTTGAGCGTCGATTTTTGTGATGCTCGTCAGGGGGGCGGAGCCTATGGAAAAACGCCAGCAACGC
GGCCTTTTTACGGTTCCTGGCCTTTTGCTGGCCTTTTGCTCACATGTTCTTTCCTGCGTTATCCCCTGAT
TCTGTGGATAACCGTATTACCGCCTTTGAGTGAGCTGATACCGCTCGCCGCAGCCGAACGACCGAGCGCA
GCGAGTCAGTGAGCGAGGAAGCGGAAGAGCGCCCAATACGCAAACCGCCTCTCCCCGCGCGTTGGCCGAT
TCATTAATGCAGCTGGCACGACAGGTTTCCCGACTGGAAAGCGGGCAGTGAGCGCAACGCAATTAATGTG
AGTTAGCTCACTCATTAGGCACCCCAGGCTTTACACTTTATGCTTCCGGCTCGTATGTTGTGTGGAATTG
TGAGCGGATAACAATTTCACACAGGAAACAGCTATGACCATGATTACGCCAAGCGCGCAATTAACCCTCA
CTAAAGGGAACAAAAGCTGGAGCTGCAAGCTTAATGTAGTCTTATGCAATACTCTTGTAGTCTTGCAACA
TGGTAACGATGAGTTAGCAACATGCCTTACAAGGAGAGAAAAAGCACCGTGCATGCCGATTGGTGGAAGT
AAGGTGGTACGATCGTGCCTTATTAGGAAGGCAACAGACGGGTCTGACATGGATTGGACGAACCACTGAA
TTGCCGCATTGCAGAGATATTGTATTTAAGTGCCTAGCTCGATACATAAACGGGTCTCTCTGGTTAGACC
AGATCTGAGCCTGGGAGCTCTCTGGCTAACTAGGGAACCCACTGCTTAAGCCTCAATAAAGCTTGCCTTG
AGTGCTTCAAGTAGTGTGTGCCCGTCTGTTGTGTGACTCTGGTAACTAGAGATCCCTCAGACCCTTTTAG
TCAGTGTGGAAAATCTCTAGCAGTGGCGCCCGAACAGGGACTTGAAAGCGAAAGGGAAACCAGAGGAGCT
CTCTCGACGCAGGACTCGGCTTGCTGAAGCGCGCACGGCAAGAGGCGAGGGGCGGCGACTGGTGAGTACG
CCAAAAATTTTGACTAGCGGAGGCTAGAAGGAGAGAGATGGGTGCGAGAGCGTCAGTATTAAGCGGGGGA
GAATTAGATCGCGATGGGAAAAAATTCGGTTAAGGCCAGGGGGAAAGAAAAAATATAAATTAAAACATAT
AGTATGGGCAAGCAGGGAGCTAGAACGATTCGCAGTTAATCCTGGCCTGTTAGAAACATCAGAAGGCTGT
AGACAAATACTGGGACAGCTACAACCATCCCTTCAGACAGGATCAGAAGAACTTAGATCATTATATAATA
CAGTAGCAACCCTCTATTGTGTGCATCAAAGGATAGAGATAAAAGACACCAAGGAAGCTTTAGACAAGAT
AGAGGAAGAGCAAAACAAAAGTAAGACCACCGCACAGCAAGCGGCCGCTGATCTTCAGACCTGGAGGAGG
AGATATGAGGGACAATTGGAGAAGTGAATTATATAAATATAAAGTAGTAAAAATTGAACCATTAGGAGTA
GCACCCACCAAGGCAAAGAGAAGAGTGGTGCAGAGAGAAAAAAGAGCAGTGGGAATAGGAGCTTTGTTCC
TTGGGTTCTTGGGAGCAGCAGGAAGCACTATGGGCGCAGCGTCAATGACGCTGACGGTACAGGCCAGACA
ATTATTGTCTGGTATAGTGCAGCAGCAGAACAATTTGCTGAGGGCTATTGAGGCGCAACAGCATCTGTTG
CAACTCACAGTCTGGGGCATCAAGCAGCTCCAGGCAAGAATCCTGGCTGTGGAAAGATACCTAAAGGATC
AACAGCTCCTGGGGATTTGGGGTTGCTCTGGAAAACTCATTTGCACCACTGCTGTGCCTTGGAATGCTAG
TTGGAGTAATAAATCTCTGGAACAGATTTGGAATCACACGACCTGGATGGAGTGGGACAGAGAAATTAAC
AATTACACAAGCTTAATACACTCCTTAATTGAAGAATCGCAAAACCAGCAAGAAAAGAATGAACAAGAAT
TATTGGAATTAGATAAATGGGCAAGTTTGTGGAATTGGTTTAACA
Features (pLannotate 1.2.2; 29 found; start..end, strand, type, name):
      3..158     +  CDS            env (fragment): ENV_HV1H2 - Experimental evidence at protein level: Swiss-Prot protein existence level 1. [Transmembrane protein gp41]: Acts as a class I viral fusion protein. Under the current model, the protein has at least 3 conformational states: pre-fusion native state, pre-hairpin intermediate state, and post-fusion hairpin state. During fusion of viral and target intracellular membranes, the coiled coil regions (heptad repeats) assume a trimer-of-hairpins structure, positioning the fusion peptide in close proximity to the C-terminal region of the ectodomain. The formation of this structure appears to d
    162..402     +  promoter       U6 promoter: RNA polymerase III promoter for human U6 snRNA
    432..507     +  misc_RNA       gRNA scaffold: guide RNA scaffold for the Streptococcus pyogenes CRISPR/Cas9 system
    563..680     +  misc_feature   cPPT/CTS: central polypurine tract and central termination sequence of HIV-1
    746..812     +  CDS            small t antigen (fragment): SV40 (simian virus 40) small t antigen
    838..1049    +  promoter       EF-1α core promoter: core promoter for human elongation factor EF-1α
   1050..1988    +  intron         EF-1α intron A: intron upstream of the start codon of human EF-1α
   2010..2609    +  CDS            PuroR (fragment): puromycin N-acetyltransferase; pac from Streptomyces; confers resistance to puromycin
   2625..3213    +  misc_feature   WPRE: woodchuck hepatitis virus posttranscriptional regulatory element
   3264..3283    +  misc_feature   cPPT/CTS (fragment): central polypurine tract and central termination sequence of HIV-1
   3285..3518    +  LTR            3' LTR (ΔU3): self-inactivating 3' long terminal repeat (LTR) from HIV-1
   3596..3717    +  polyA_signal   SV40 poly(A) signal: SV40 polyadenylation signal
   3757..3892    +  rep_origin     SV40 ori: SV40 origin of replication
   3913..3931    -  promoter       T7 promoter: promoter for bacteriophage T7 RNA polymerase
   3939..4094    +  CDS            lacZα (fragment): LacZα fragment of β-galactosidase; lacZ fragment
   4099..4527    +  rep_origin     f1 ori (sequence partly withheld): f1 bacteriophage origin of replication; arrow indicates direction of (+) strand synthesis
   4580..4684    +  promoter       AmpR promoter: bla
   4685..5545    +  CDS            AmpR: β-lactamase; bla; confers resistance to ampicillin, carbenicillin, and related antibiotics
   5716..6304    +  rep_origin     ori: high-copy-number ColE1/pMB1/pBR322/pUC origin of replication
   6487..6579    +  CDS            lacI (fragment): lac repressor; lacI; The lac repressor binds to the lac operator to inhibit transcription in E. coli. This inhibition can be relieved by adding lactose or isopropyl-β-D-thiogalactopyranoside (IPTG).
   6592..6613    +  protein_bind   CAP binding site: CAP binding activates transcription in the presence of cAMP. E. coli catabolite activator protein
   6628..6658    +  promoter       lac promoter: promoter for the E. coli lac operon
   6666..6682    +  protein_bind   lac operator: The lac repressor binds to the lac operator to inhibit transcription in E. coli. This inhibition can be relieved by adding lactose or isopropyl-β-D-thiogalactopyranoside (IPTG). lac repressor encoded by lacI
   6727..6745    +  promoter       T3 promoter: promoter for bacteriophage T3 RNA polymerase
   6773..6999    +  promoter       RSV promoter: Rous sarcoma virus enhancer/promoter
   7000..7180    +  LTR            5' LTR (truncated): truncated 5' long terminal repeat (LTR) from HIV-1
   7227..7352    +  misc_feature   HIV-1 Ψ: packaging signal of human immunodeficiency virus type 1
   7336..7699    +  CDS            HIV-1 gag (fragment): gag protein from human immunodeficiency virus 1; gag
   7845..8078    +  misc_feature   RRE: The Rev response element (RRE) of HIV-1 allows for Rev-dependent mRNA export from the nucleus to the cytoplasm.
