[The description below was written by a language model from this plasmid's Addgene catalogue record and pLannotate feature annotations shown in this document.]
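Description:
pXPR_003 sgINTS12 guide 2 is a third-generation-style, self-inactivating HIV-1 lentiviral transfer plasmid built on the pXPR_003 backbone, carrying a single guide RNA directed against human INTS12 (integrator complex subunit 12, also known as INT12, PHF22 or SBBI22). In bacteria it is maintained through a high-copy ColE1/pUC-type origin and selected with ampicillin via the bla gene. An f1 origin, lac promoter/operator remnants and T3/T7 promoters are leftover cloning-vector elements. The sequenced record is about 8.3 kb.

The viral portion begins with an RSV enhancer/promoter fused to a truncated 5' LTR, which drives Tat-independent production of the genomic RNA in packaging cells. This is followed by the Ψ packaging signal with a partial gag sequence, the Rev response element for nuclear export of unspliced RNA, and an env fragment. A human U6 RNA polymerase III promoter then expresses the INTS12-targeting spacer joined to the Streptococcus pyogenes Cas9 guide RNA scaffold. After a cPPT/CTS element that aids nuclear import of the provirus, an EF-1α core promoter with its intron A drives puromycin N-acetyltransferase for selection of transduced mammalian cells. WPRE enhances transcript expression, and the ΔU3 3' LTR inactivates the viral promoter after integration. An SV40 polyadenylation signal and SV40 origin lie outside the LTRs.

No Cas9 coding sequence is annotated, so the nuclease has to be supplied separately, for example in Cas9-expressing cells. The stated purpose is INTS12 knockout, and the plasmid was deposited with a study examining tumor cell resistance to CAR T cell therapy in pancreatic cancer. The cloning sites used to insert the guide are not recorded.
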