Addgene plasmid #193607: pXPR_003 sgINTS12 guide 2
Purpose: INTS12 knockout
Depositing lab: William Hahn. Depositing organization: Dana-Farber Cancer Institute. Publication: Systematic interrogation of tumor cell resistance to CAR T cell therapy in pancreatic cancer. Hagel KR, Arafeh R, Gang S, Arnoff TE, Larson RC, Doench JG, Mathewson ND, Wucherpfennig KW, Maus MV, Hahn WC. Cancer Res. 2022 Dec 22:CAN-22-2245. doi: 10.1158/0008-5472.CAN-22-2245. PubMed 36548402.
Backbone
  Vector backbone: pXPR_003
  Vector type: Lentiviral
  Selectable markers: Puromycin
Growth in bacteria
  Bacterial resistance: Ampicillin, 100 μg/mL
  Growth temperature: 30°C
  Growth strain: NEB Stable
  Copy number: High Copy
Gene/Insert
  Gene/Insert name: sgINTS12 guide 2
  gRNA/shRNA sequence: CCGAGATTGTCATAAACCCC
  Species: H. sapiens (human)
  Entrez Gene: INTS12 (a.k.a. INT12, PHF22, SBBI22)
  Cloning method: Restriction Enzyme; 5′ cloning site Unknown (unknown if destroyed); 3′ cloning site Unknown (unknown if destroyed)
Terms and licenses: Academic/Nonprofit Terms; Industry Terms: Not Available to Industry
How to cite: pXPR_003 sgINTS12 guide 2 was a gift from William Hahn (Addgene plasmid # 193607 ; http://n2t.net/addgene:193607 ; RRID:Addgene_193607)
